>Addgene plasmid #203857 | Tet-O-FUW-ZEB2-P2A-mCherry | addgene full sequence | sequence record 402989 | Addgene NGS Result
TTCCCCGAAAAGTGCCACCTGACGTCGACGGATCGGGAGATCTCCCGATCCCCTATGGTGCACTCTCAGT
ACAATCTGCTCTGATGCCGCATAGTTAAGCCAGTATCTGCTCCCTGCTTGTGTGTTGGAGGTCGCTGAGT
AGTGCGCGAGCAAAATTTAAGCTACAACAAGGCAAGGCTTGACCGACAATTGCATGAAGAATCTGCTTAG
GGTTAGGCGTTTTGCGCTGCTTCGCGATGTACGGGCCAGATATACGCGTTGACATTGATTATTGACTAGT
TATTAATAGTAATCAATTACGGGGTCATTAGTTCATAGCCCATATATGGAGTTCCGCGTTACATAACTTA
CGGTAAATGGCCCGCCTGGCTGACCGCCCAACGACCCCCGCCCATTGACGTCAATAATGACGTATGTTCC
CATAGTAACGCCAATAGGGACTTTCCATTGACGTCAATGGGTGGAGTATTTACGGTAAACTGCCCACTTG
GCAGTACATCAAGTGTATCATATGCCAAGTACGCCCCCTATTGACGTCAATGACGGTAAATGGCCCGCCT
GGCATTATGCCCAGTACATGACCTTATGGGACTTTCCTACTTGGCAGTACATCTACGTATTAGTCATCGC
TATTACCATGGTGATGCGGTTTTGGCAGTACATCAATGGGCGTGGATAGCGGTTTGACTCACGGGGATTT
CCAAGTCTCCACCCCATTGACGTCAATGGGAGTTTGTTTTGGCACCAAAATCAACGGGACTTTCCAAAAT
GTCGTAACAACTCCGCCCCATTGACGCAAATGGGCGGTAGGCGTGTACGGTGGGAGGTCTATATAAGCAG
CGCGTTTTGCCTGTACTGGGTCTCTCTGGTTAGACCAGATCTGAGCCTGGGAGCTCTCTGGCTAACTAGG
GAACCCACTGCTTAAGCCTCAATAAAGCTTGCCTTGAGTGCTTCAAGTAGTGTGTGCCCGTCTGTTGTGT
GACTCTGGTAACTAGAGATCCCTCAGACCCTTTTAGTCAGTGTGGAAAATCTCTAGCAGTGGCGCCCGAA
CAGGGACTTGAAAGCGAAAGGGAAACCAGAGGAGCTCTCTCGACGCAGGACTCGGCTTGCTGAAGCGCGC
ACGGCAAGAGGCGAGGGGCGGCGACTGGTGAGTACGCCAAAAATTTTGACTAGCGGAGGCTAGAAGGAGA
GAGATGGGTGCGAGAGCGTCAGTATTAAGCGGGGGAGAATTAGATCGCGATGGGAAAAAATTCGGTTAAG
GCCAGGGGGAAAGAAAAAATATAAATTAAAACATATAGTATGGGCAAGCAGGGAGCTAGAACGATTCGCA
GTTAATCCTGGCCTGTTAGAAACATCAGAAGGCTGTAGACAAATACTGGGACAGCTACAACCATCCCTTC
AGACAGGATCAGAAGAACTTAGATCATTATATAATACAGTAGCAACCCTCTATTGTGTGCATCAAAGGAT
AGAGATAAAAGACACCAAGGAAGCTTTAGACAAGATAGAGGAAGAGCAAAACAAAAGTAAGACCACCGCA
CAGCAAGCGGCCGCTGATCTTCAGACCTGGAGGAGGAGATATGAGGGACAATTGGAGAAGTGAATTATAT
AAATATAAAGTAGTAAAAATTGAACCATTAGGAGTAGCACCCACCAAGGCAAAGAGAAGAGTGGTGCAGA
GAGAAAAAAGAGCAGTGGGAATAGGAGCTTTGTTCCTTGGGTTCTTGGGAGCAGCAGGAAGCACTATGGG
CGCAGCGTCAATGACGCTGACGGTACAGGCCAGACAATTATTGTCTGGTATAGTGCAGCAGCAGAACAAT
TTGCTGAGGGCTATTGAGGCGCAACAGCATCTGTTGCAACTCACAGTCTGGGGCATCAAGCAGCTCCAGG
CAAGAATCCTGGCTGTGGAAAGATACCTAAAGGATCAACAGCTCCTGGGGATTTGGGGTTGCTCTGGAAA
ACTCATTTGCACCACTGCTGTGCCTTGGAATGCTAGTTGGAGTAATAAATCTCTGGAACAGATTTGGAAT
CACACGACCTGGATGGAGTGGGACAGAGAAATTAACAATTACACAAGCTTAATACACTCCTTAATTGAAG
AATCGCAAAACCAGCAAGAAAAGAATGAACAAGAATTATTGGAATTAGATAAATGGGCAAGTTTGTGGAA
TTGGTTTAACATAACAAATTGGCTGTGGTATATAAAATTATTCATAATGATAGTAGGAGGCTTGGTAGGT
TTAAGAATAGTTTTTGCTGTACTTTCTATAGTGAATAGAGTTAGGCAGGGATATTCACCATTATCGTTTC
AGACCCACCTCCCAACCCCGAGGGGACCCGACAGGCCCGAAGGAATAGAAGAAGAAGGTGGAGAGAGAGA
CAGAGACAGATCCATTCGATTAGTGAACGGATCGGCACTGCGTGCGCCAATTCTGCAGACAAATGGCAGT
ATTCATCCACAATTTTAAAAGAAAAGGGGGGATTGGGGGGTACAGTGCAGGGGAAAGAATAGTAGACATA
ATAGCAACAGACATACAAACTAAAGAATTACAAAAACAAATTACAAAAATTCAAAATTTTCGGGTTTATT
ACAGGGACAGCAGAGATCCAGTTTGGTTAGATCTCGAGTTTACCACTCCCTATCAGTGATAGAGAAAAGT
GAAAGTCGAGTTTACCACTCCCTATCAGTGATAGAGAAAAGTGAAAGTCGAGTTTACCACTCCCTATCAG
TGATAGAGAAAAGTGAAAGTCGAGTTTACCACTCCCTATCAGTGATAGAGAAAAGTGAAAGTCGAGTTTA
CCACTCCCTATCAGTGATAGAGAAAAGTGGAAGTCGAGCTCGGTACCCGGGTCGAGGTAGGCGTGTACGG
TGGGAGGCCTATATAAGCAGAGCTCGTTTAGTGAACCGTCAGATCGCCTGGAGACGCCATCCACGCTGTT
TTGACCTCCATAGAAGACACCGGGACCGATCCAGCCTCCGCGGCCCCGAATTCCGCCACCATGAAGCAGC
CGATCATGGCGGATGGCCCCCGGTGCAAGAGGCGCAAACAAGCCAATCCCAGGAGGAAAAACGTGGTGAA
CTATGACAATGTAGTGGACACAGGTTCTGAAACAGATGAGGAAGACAAGCTTCATATTGCTGAGGATGAC
GGTATTGCCAACCCTCTGGACCAGGAGACGAGTCCAGCTAGTGTGCCCAACCATGAGTCCTCCCCACACG
TGAGCCAAGCTCTGTTGCCAAGAGAGGAAGAGGAAGATGAAATAAGGGAGGGTGGAGTGGAACACCCCTG
GCACAACAACGAGATTCTACAAGCCTCTGTAGATGGTCCAGAAGAAATGAAGGAAGACTATGACACTATG
GGGCCAGAAGCCACGATCCAGACCGCAATTAACAATGGTACAGTGAAGAATGCAAATTGCACATCAGATT
TTGAGGAATACTTTGCCAAAAGAAAACTGGAGGAACGCGATGGTCATGCAGTCAGCATCGAGGAGTACCT
TCAGCGCAGTGACACAGCCATTATTTACCCAGAAGCCCCTGAGGAGCTGTCTCGCCTTGGCACGCCAGAG
GCCAATGGGCAAGAAGAAAATGACCTGCCACCTGGAACTCCAGATGCTTTTGCCCAACTGCTGACCTGCC
CCTACTGCGACCGGGGCTACAAGCGCTTGACATCACTGAAGGAGCACATCAAGTACCGCCACGAGAAGAA
TGAAGAGAACTTTTCCTGCCCTCTCTGTAGCTACACGTTTGCCTACCGCACCCAGCTCGAGCGGCATATG
GTGACACACAAGCCAGGGACAGATCAGCACCAAATGCTAACCCAAGGAGCAGGTAATCGCAAGTTCAAAT
GCACAGAGTGTGGCAAGGCCTTCAAATATAAACACCATCTGAAAGAACACCTGCGAATTCACAGTGGTGA
AAAACCTTACGAGTGCCCAAACTGCAAGAAACGTTTCTCCCATTCTGGTTCCTACAGTTCGCACATCAGC
AGCAAGAAATGTATTGGTTTAATCTCTGTAAATGGCCGAATGAGAAACAATATCAAGACGGGTTCTTCCC
CTAATTCTGTTTCTTCTTCTCCTACTAATTCAGCCATTACCCAGTTAAGAAACAAGTTGGAGAATGGAAA
ACCACTTAGTATGTCTGAACAGACAGGCTTACTTAAAATTAAAACAGAACCACTAGACTTCAATGACTAT
AAAGTTCTTATGGCTACACACGGGTTTAGTGGCACTAGTCCCTTTATGAATGGTGGGCTTGGAGCCACCA
GCCCTTTAGGAGTTCATCCATCTGCTCAGAGTCCAATGCAGCACTTAGGTGTAGGGATGGAAGCCCCTTT
ACTTGGGTTTCCCACCATGAATAGTAATTTAAGTGAGGTACAAAAGGTTCTACAGATTGTGGACAATACT
GTTTCCAGGCAAAAAATGGACTGCAAGGCTGAAGAAATTTCAAAGTTGAAAGGTTATCACATGAAGGATC
CATGCTCTCAACCTGAGGAACAAGGAGTTACTTCTCCTAATATTCCGCCTGTCGGTCTTCCGGTAGTGAG
TCATAATGGTGCCACTAAAAGTATTATTGACTATACGTTGGAAAAAGTCAATGAAGCCAAAGCTTGCCTC
CAGAGCTTGACTACTGACTCAAGGAGACAGATCAGTAATATAAAGAAAGAGAAGCTACGTACTTTAATAG
ATTTGGTCACTGATGACAAAATGATTGAGAACCACAACATATCCACTCCATTTTCATGCCAGTTCTGTAA
AGAAAGTTTTCCTGGCCCCATCCCTTTGCATCAGCATGAACGTTACCTTTGTAAGATGAATGAAGAGATC
AAGGCGGTCCTGCAGCCTCATGAAAACATAGTCCCCAACAAAGCCGGAGTTTTTGTTGATAATAAAGCCC
TCCTCTTGTCATCTGTACTTTCTGAGAAAGGAATGACAAGCCCCATCAACCCATACAAGGACCACATGTC
TGTACTCAAAGCATACTATGCTATGAACATGGAGCCCAACTCCGATGAACTGCTGAAAATTTCCATTGCT
GTGGGCCTTCCTCAGGAATTTGTGAAGGAATGGTTTGAACAACGAAAAGTCTACCAGTACTCAAATTCCA
GGTCCCCATCCCTGGAAAGAAGCTCCAAGCCGTTAGCTCCCAACAGTAACCCTCCCACAAAAGACTCTTT
ATTACCCAGGTCTCCTGTAAAACCTATGGACTCCATAACATCACCATCTATAGCAGAACTCCACAACAGT
GTTACGAATTGTGATCCTCCTCTCAGGCTAACAAAACCTTCCCATTTTACCAATATTAAACCAGTTGAAA
AATTGGACCACTCCAGGAGTAATACTCCTTCTCCCTTAAATCTTTCCTCCACATCTTCTAAAAACTCCCA
CAGTAGTTCATACACTCCAAACAGCTTCTCTTCTGAGGAGCTCCAGGCTGAGCCTTTAGACTTGTCATTA
CCAAAACAAATGAAAGAACCCAAAAGTATTATAGCCACAAAGAACAAAACAAAAGCTAGTAGCATCAGTT
TAGATCATAACAGTGTTTCTTCCTCATCTGAAAACTCAGATGAGCCTCTGAACTTGACTTTTATCAAGAA
GGAATTTTCAAATTCAAATAATCTGGACAACAAAAGCACTAACCCAGTGTTCAGCATGAACCCATTTAGT
GCCAAACCTTTATACACAGCTCTTCCACCTCAAAGCGCATTTCCCCCTGCTACTTTCATGCCACCAGTCC
AGACCAGTATTCCTGGGCTACGACCATACCCAGGACTGGATCAGATGAGCTTCCTACCACATATGGCCTA
CACCTACCCAACTGGAGCAGCTACTTTTGCTGATATGCAGCAAAGGAGAAAGTACCAGCGGAAACAAGGA
TTTCAGGGAGAATTGCTTGATGGAGCACAAGACTACATGTCAGGCCTAGATGATATGACAGACTCCGACT
CCTGTCTGTCTCGCAAAAAGATCAAGAAGACAGAGAGTGGCATGTATGCATGTGACTTATGTGACAAGAC
ATTCCAGAAAAGCAGTTCCCTTCTGCGACATAAATACGAACACACAGGAAAAAGACCACATCAGTGTCAG
ATTTGTAAGAAAGCGTTTAAACACAAGCACCACCTTATCGAGCACTCAAGGCTTCACTCGGGCGAGAAGC
CCTATCAGTGTGATAAATGTGGCAAGCGCTTCTCACACTCGGGCTCGTACTCGCAGCACATGAATCACAG
GTATTCCTACTGCAAGCGGGAGGCGGAGGAGCGGGAAGCGGCGGAGCGCGAGGCGCGCGAGAAAGGGCAC
TTGGAACCCACCGAGCTGCTGATGAACCGGGCTTACTTGCAGAGCATTACCCCTCAGGGGTACTCTGACT
CGGAGGAGAGGGAGAGTATGCCGAGGGATGGCGAGAGCGAGAAGGAGCACGAGAAAGAAGGCGAGGATGG
CTACGGGAAGCTGGGCAGACAGGATGGCGACGAGGAGTTCGAGGAGGAAGAGGAAGAAAGTGAAAATAAA
AGTATGGATACGGATCCCGAAACGATACGAGATGAAGAAGAGACTGGAGATCACTCCATGGACGATAGTT
CGGAGGATGGGAAAATGGAAACCAAATCAGACCACGAGGAAGACAATATGGAAGATGGCATGACGCGTGA
ATTCGATGGATCCGGGGCCACCAACTTTTCCCTGCTGAAGCAGGCTGGCGACGTCGAGGAGAACCCTGGC
CCTGGCTCCGGAGTGAGCAAGGGCGAGGAGGATAACATGGCCATCATCAAGGAGTTCATGCGCTTCAAGG
TGCACATGGAGGGCTCCGTGAACGGCCACGAGTTCGAGATCGAGGGCGAGGGCGAGGGCCGCCCCTACGA
GGGCACCCAGACCGCCAAGCTGAAGGTGACCAAGGGTGGCCCCCTGCCCTTCGCCTGGGACATCCTGTCC
CCTCAGTTCATGTACGGCTCCAAGGCCTACGTGAAGCACCCCGCCGACATCCCCGACTACTTGAAGCTGT
CCTTCCCCGAGGGCTTCAAGTGGGAGCGCGTGATGAACTTCGAGGACGGCGGCGTGGTGACCGTGACCCA
GGACTCCTCCCTGCAGGACGGCGAGTTCATCTACAAGGTGAAGCTGCGCGGCACCAACTTCCCCTCCGAC
GGCCCCGTAATGCAGAAGAAGACCATGGGCTGGGAGGCCTCCTCCGAGCGGATGTACCCCGAGGACGGCG
CCCTGAAGGGCGAGATCAAGCAGAGGCTGAAGCTGAAGGACGGCGGCCACTACGACGCTGAGGTCAAGAC
CACCTACAAGGCCAAGAAGCCCGTGCAGCTGCCCGGCGCCTACAACGTCAACATCAAGTTGGACATCACC
TCCCACAACGAGGACTACACCATCGTGGAACAGTACGAACGCGCCGAGGGCCGCCACTCCACCGGCGGCA
TGGACGAGCTGTACAAGTGAATCTAGAACGCGTTAAGTCGACAATCAACCTCTGGATTACAAAATTTGTG
AAAGATTGACTGGTATTCTTAACTATGTTGCTCCTTTTACGCTATGTGGATACGCTGCTTTAATGCCTTT
GTATCATGCTATTGCTTCCCGTATGGCTTTCATTTTCTCCTCCTTGTATAAATCCTGGTTGCTGTCTCTT
TATGAGGAGTTGTGGCCCGTTGTCAGGCAACGTGGCGTGGTGTGCACTGTGTTTGCTGACGCAACCCCCA
CTGGTTGGGGCATTGCCACCACCTGTCAGCTCCTTTCCGGGACTTTCGCTTTCCCCCTCCCTATTGCCAC
GGCGGAACTCATCGCCGCCTGCCTTGCCCGCTGCTGGACAGGGGCTCGGCTGTTGGGCACTGACAATTCC
GTGGTGTTGTCGGGGAAATCATCGTCCTTTCCTTGGCTGCTCGCCTGTGTTGCCACCTGGATTCTGCGCG
GGACGTCCTTCTGCTACGTCCCTTCGGCCCTCAATCCAGCGGACCTTCCTTCCCGCGGCCTGCTGCCGGC
TCTGCGGCCTCTTCCGCGTCTTCGCCTTCGCCCTCAGACGAGTCGGATCTCCCTTTGGGCCGCTTCCCCG
CATCGATACCGTCGACCTCGAGACCTAGAAAAACATGGAGCAATCACAAGTAGCAATACAGCAGCTACCA
ATGCTGATTGTGCCTGGCTAGAAGCACAAGAGGAGGAGGAGGTGGGTTTTCCAGTCACACCTCAGGTACC
TTTAAGACCAATGACTTACAAGGCAGCTGTAGATCTTAGCCACTTTTTAAAAGAAAAGGGGGGACTGGAA
GGGCTAATTCACTCCCAACGAAGACAAGATATCCTTGATCTGTGGATCTACCACACACAAGGCTACTTCC
CTGATTGGCAGAACTACACACCAGGGCCAGGGATCAGATATCCACTGACCTTTGGATGGTGCTACAAGGC
TAGATAGACCTCAGGAATTCGCCCGAACGGGAAAGCTAGCAGAACTAGTACCAGTTGAGCAAGAGAAGGT
AGAAGAAGCCAATGAAGGAGAGAACACCCGCTTGTTACACCCTGTGAGCCTGCATGGGATGGATGACCCG
GAGAGAGAAGTATTAGAGTGGAGGTTTGACAGCCGCCTAGCATTTCATCACATGGCCCGAGAGCTGCATC
CGGACTGTACTGGGTCTCTCTGGTTAGACCAGATCTGAGCCTGGGAGCTCTCTGGCTAACTAGGGAACCC
ACTGCTTAAGCCTCAATAAAGCTTGCCTTGAGTGCTTCAAGTAGTGTGTGCCCGTCTGTTGTGTGACTCT
GGTAACTAGAGATCCCTCAGACCCTTTTAGTCAGTGTGGAAAATCTCTAGCAGGGCCCGTTTAAACCCGC
TGATCAGCCTCGACTGTGCCTTCTAGTTGCCAGCCATCTGTTGTTTGCCCCTCCCCCGTGCCTTCCTTGA
CCCTGGAAGGTGCCACTCCCACTGTCCTTTCCTAATAAAATGAGGAAATTGCATCGCATTGTCTGAGTAG
GTGTCATTCTATTCTGGGGGGTGGGGTGGGGCAGGACAGCAAGGGGGAGGATTGGGAAGACAATAGCAGG
CATGCTGGGGATGCGGTGGGCTCTATGGCTTCTGAGGCGGAAAGAACCAGCTGGGGCTCTAGGGGGTATC
CCC
[124 nt withheld, positions 9104-9227]
C
[91 nt withheld, positions 9229-9319]
A
[49 nt withheld, positions 9321-9369]
CCTTTGACGTTGGAGTCCACGTTCTTT
[37 nt withheld, positions 9397-9433]
ACCCTATCTCGGTCTATTCTTTTGATTTATAAGGGATTTTGCCGATTTCGGCCTATTGGTTAAAAAATGA
GCTGATTTAACAAAAATTTAACGCGAATTAATTCTGTGGAATGTGTGTCAGTTAGGGTGTGGAAAGTCCC
CAGGCTCCCCAGCAGGCAGAAGTATGCAAAGCATGCATCTCAATTAGTCAGCAACCAGGTGTGGAAAGTC
CCCAGGCTCCCCAGCAGGCAGAAGTATGCAAAGCATGCATCTCAATTAGTCAGCAACCATAGTCCCGCCC
CTAACTCCGCCCATCCCGCCCCTAACTCCGCCCAGTTCCGCCCATTCTCCGCCCCATGGCTGACTAATTT
TTTTTATTTATGCAGAGGCCGAGGCCGCCTCTGCCTCTGAGCTATTCCAGAAGTAGTGAGGAGGCTTTTT
TGGAGGCCTAGGCTTTTGCAAAAAGCTCCCGGGAGCTTGTATATCCATTTTCGGATCTGATCAGCACGTG
TTGACAATTAATCATCGGCATAGTATATCGGCATAGTATAATACGACAAGGTGAGGAACTAAACCATGGC
CAAGTTGACCAGTGCCGTTCCGGTGCTCACCGCGCGCGACGTCGCCGGAGCGGTCGAGTTCTGGACCGAC
CGGCTCGGGTTCTCCCGGGACTTCGTGGAGGACGACTTCGCCGGTGTGGTCCGGGACGACGTGACCCTGT
TCATCAGCGCGGTCCAGGACCAGGTGGTGCCGGACAACACCCTGGCCTGGGTGTGGGTGCGCGGCCTGGA
CGAGCTGTACGCCGAGTGGTCGGAGGTCGTGTCCACGAACTTCCGGGACGCCTCCGGGCCGGCCATGACC
GAGATCGGCGAGCAGCCGTGGGGGCGGGAGTTCGCCCTGCGCGACCCGGCCGGCAACTGCGTGCACTTCG
TGGCCGAGGAGCAGGACTGACACGTGCTACGAGATTTCGATTCCACCGCCGCCTTCTATGAAAGGTTGGG
CTTCGGAATCGTTTTCCGGGACGCCGGCTGGATGATCCTCCAGCGCGGGGATCTCATGCTGGAGTTCTTC
GCCCACCCCAACTTGTTTATTGCAGCTTATAATGGTTACAAATAAAGCAATAGCATCACAAATTTCACAA
ATAAAGCATTTTTTTCACTGCATTCTAGTTGTGGTTTGTCCAAACTCATCAATGTATCTTATCATGTCTG
TATACCGTCGACCTCTAGCTAGAGCTTGGCGTAATCATGGTCATAGCTGTTTCCTGTGTGAAATTGTTAT
CCGCTCACAATTCCACACAACATACGAGCCGGAAGCATAAAGTGTAAAGCCTGGGGTGCCTAATGAGTGA
GCTAACTCACATTAATTGCGTTGCGCTCACTGCCCGCTTTCCAGTCGGGAAACCTGTCGTGCCAGCTGCA
TTAATGAATCGGCCAACGCGCGGGGAGAGGCGGTTTGCGTATTGGGCGCTCTTCCGCTTCCTCGCTCACT
GACTCGCTGCGCTCGGTCGTTCGGCTGCGGCGAGCGGTATCAGCTCACTCAAAGGCGGTAATACGGTTAT
CCACAGAATCAGGGGATAACGCAGGAAAGAACATGTGAGCAAAAGGCCAGCAAAAGGCCAGGAACCGTAA
AAAGGCCGCGTTGCTGGCGTTTTTCCATAGGCTCCGCCCCCCTGACGAGCATCACAAAAATCGACGCTCA
AGTCAGAGGTGGCGAAACCCGACAGGACTATAAAGATACCAGGCGTTTCCCCCTGGAAGCTCCCTCGTGC
GCTCTCCTGTTCCGACCCTGCCGCTTACCGGATACCTGTCCGCCTTTCTCCCTTCGGGAAGCGTGGCGCT
TTCTCATAGCTCACGCTGTAGGTATCTCAGTTCGGTGTAGGTCGTTCGCTCCAAGCTGGGCTGTGTGCAC
GAACCCCCCGTTCAGCCCGACCGCTGCGCCTTATCCGGTAACTATCGTCTTGAGTCCAACCCGGTAAGAC
ACGACTTATCGCCACTGGCAGCAGCCACTGGTAACAGGATTAGCAGAGCGAGGTATGTAGGCGGTGCTAC
AGAGTTCTTGAAGTGGTGGCCTAACTACGGCTACACTAGAAGAACAGTATTTGGTATCTGCGCTCTGCTG
AAGCCAGTTACCTTCGGAAAAAGAGTTGGTAGCTCTTGATCCGGCAAACAAACCACCGCTGGTAGCGGTG
GTTTTTTTGTTTGCAAGCAGCAGATTACGCGCAGAAAAAAAGGATCTCAAGAAGATCCTTTGATCTTTTC
TACGGGGTCTGACGCTCAGTGGAACGAAAACTCACGTTAAGGGATTTTGGTCATGAGATTATCAAAAAGG
ATCTTCACCTAGATCCTTTTAAATTAAAAATGAAGTTTTAAATCAATCTAAAGTATATATGAGTAAACTT
GGTCTGACAGTTACCAATGCTTAATCAGTGAGGCACCTATCTCAGCGATCTGTCTATTTCGTTCATCCAT
AGTTGCCTGACTCCCCGTCGTGTAGATAACTACGATACGGGAGGGCTTACCATCTGGCCCCAGTGCTGCA
ATGATACCGCGAGACCCACGCTCACCGGCTCCAGATTTATCAGCAATAAACCAGCCAGCCGGAAGGGCCG
AGCGCAGAAGTGGTCCTGCAACTTTATCCGCCTCCATCCAGTCTATTAATTGTTGCCGGGAAGCTAGAGT
AAGTAGTTCGCCAGTTAATAGTTTGCGCAACGTTGTTGCCATTGCTACAGGCATCGTGGTGTCACGCTCG
TCGTTTGGTATGGCTTCATTCAGCTCCGGTTCCCAACGATCAAGGCGAGTTACATGATCCCCCATGTTGT
GCAAAAAAGCGGTTAGCTCCTTCGGTCCTCCGATCGTTGTCAGAAGTAAGTTGGCCGCAGTGTTATCACT
CATGGTTATGGCAGCACTGCATAATTCTCTTACTGTCATGCCATCCGTAAGATGCTTTTCTGTGACTGGT
GAGTACTCAACCAAGTCATTCTGAGAATAGTGTATGCGGCGACCGAGTTGCTCTTGCCCGGCGTCAATAC
GGGATAATACCGCGCCACATAGCAGAACTTTAAAAGTGCTCATCATTGGAAAACGTTCTTCGGGGCGAAA
ACTCTCAAGGATCTTACCGCTGTTGAGATCCAGTTCGATGTAACCCACTCGTGCACCCAACTGATCTTCA
GCATCTTTTACTTTTACCAGCGTTTCTGGGTGAGCAAAAACAGGAAGGCAAAATGCCGCAAAAAAGGGAA
TAAGGGCGACACGGAAATGTTGAATACTCATACTCTTCCTTTTTCAATATTATTGAAGCATTTATCAGGG
TTATTGTCTCATGAGCGGATACATATTTGAATGTATTTAGAAAAATAAACAAATAGGGGTTCCGCGCACA
T
Features (pLannotate 1.2.2; 32 found; start..end, strand, type, name):
     54..106     -  misc_feature   bom (fragment): basis of mobility region from pBR322
    261..640     +  enhancer       CMV enhancer: human cytomegalovirus immediate early enhancer
    641..840     +  promoter       CMV promoter: human cytomegalovirus (CMV) immediate early promoter
    858..1038    +  LTR            5' LTR (truncated): truncated 5' long terminal repeat (LTR) from HIV-1
   1085..1210    +  misc_feature   HIV-1 Ψ: packaging signal of human immunodeficiency virus type 1
   1194..1557    +  CDS            HIV-1 gag (fragment): gag protein from human immunodeficiency virus 1; gag
   1703..1936    +  misc_feature   RRE: The Rev response element (RRE) of HIV-1 allows for Rev-dependent mRNA export from the nucleus to the cytoplasm.
   2313..2413    +  CDS            Rev (fragment): human immunodeficiency virus 1 (HIV-1) Rev protein; rev; enhances nuclear export of unspliced and incompletely spliced viral mRNAs
   2463..2580    +  misc_feature   cPPT/CTS: central polypurine tract and central termination sequence of HIV-1
   2624..2838    +  protein_bind   tetracycline response element (fragment): contains seven copies of the tetracycline operator tetO tetracycline repressor TetR
   2856..2894    +  promoter       minimal CMV promoter: human cytomegalovirus (CMV) immediate early promoter
   3001..6642    +  CDS            ZEB2: ZEB2_HUMAN - Also known as KIAA0569 From Homo sapiens (Human).
   6733..7437    +  CDS            mCherry: mCherry is a basic (constitutively fluorescent) red fluorescent protein published in 2004, derived from Discosoma sp.. It is reported to be a very rapidly-maturing monomer with low acid sensitivity.
   7463..8051    +  misc_feature   WPRE: woodchuck hepatitis virus posttranscriptional regulatory element
   8036..8398    +  CDS            nef (fragment): NEF_HV1LA - Experimental evidence at protein level: Swiss-Prot protein existence level 1. Extracellular Nef protein targets CD4(+) T-lymphocytes for apoptosis by interacting with CXCR4 surface receptors. From Human immunodeficiency virus type 1 group M subtype B (isolate Lai) (HIV-1).
   8445..8614    +  LTR            5' LTR (fragment): 5' long terminal repeat (LTR) from HIV-1
   8622..8802    +  LTR            5' LTR (truncated): truncated 5' long terminal repeat (LTR) from HIV-1
   8834..9058    +  polyA_signal   bGH poly(A) signal: bovine growth hormone polyadenylation signal
   9062..9083    +  promoter       SV40 promoter (fragment): SV40 enhancer and early promoter
   9104..9532    +  rep_origin     f1 ori (sequence partly withheld): f1 bacteriophage origin of replication; arrow indicates direction of (+) strand synthesis
   9546..9875    +  promoter       SV40 promoter: SV40 enhancer and early promoter
   9923..9970    +  promoter       EM7 promoter: synthetic bacterial promoter&nbsp
   9989..10363   +  CDS            BleoR: antibiotic-binding protein; Sh ble from Streptoalloteichus hindustanus; confers resistance to bleomycin, phleomycin, and Zeocin™
  10373..10498   +  CDS            ble (fragment): BLE_KLEPN - Experimental evidence at protein level: Swiss-Prot protein existence level 1. Binding protein with a strong affinity to the bleomycin family of antibiotics. Binds to CL990; an antimitotic-antibiotic compound. From Klebsiella pneumoniae.
  10493..10614   +  polyA_signal   SV40 poly(A) signal: SV40 polyadenylation signal
  10685..10707   -  protein_bind   lac operator (fragment): The lac repressor binds to the lac operator to inhibit transcription in E. coli. This inhibition can be relieved by adding lactose or isopropyl-β-D-thiogalactopyranoside (IPTG). lac repressor encoded by lacI
  10711..10741   -  promoter       lac promoter: promoter for the E. coli lac operon
  10756..10777   -  protein_bind   CAP binding site: CAP binding activates transcription in the presence of cAMP. E. coli catabolite activator protein
  10790..10882   -  CDS            lacI (fragment): lac repressor; lacI; The lac repressor binds to the lac operator to inhibit transcription in E. coli. This inhibition can be relieved by adding lactose or isopropyl-β-D-thiogalactopyranoside (IPTG).
  11065..11653   -  rep_origin     ori: high-copy-number ColE1/pMB1/pBR322/pUC origin of replication
  11824..12684   -  CDS            AmpR: β-lactamase; bla; confers resistance to ampicillin, carbenicillin, and related antibiotics
  12685..12789   -  promoter       AmpR promoter: bla
