[The description below was written by a language model from this plasmid's Addgene catalogue record and pLannotate feature annotations shown in this document.]
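Description:
Tet-O-FUW-ZEB2-P2A-mCherry is a 12.8 kb HIV-1-based lentiviral transfer plasmid for doxycycline/tetracycline-regulated expression of human ZEB2 (also known as SIP1 or ZFHX1B) in mammalian cells. It is built on the Tet-O-FUW backbone and is propagated in E. coli through a high-copy ColE1/pUC-type origin with ampicillin selection (AmpR); an f1 origin is also present. Outside the viral unit, the backbone carries an SV40/EM7-driven BleoR cassette with an SV40 poly(A) signal. This could confer Zeocin resistance in transfected cells or bacteria but would not be transferred by the virus.

Viral genomic RNA is transcribed from a CMV enhancer/promoter fused to a truncated 5' LTR. This is followed by the Ψ packaging signal with a gag fragment, the RRE for Rev-dependent nuclear export, and the cPPT/CTS. The internal expression cassette uses a tetracycline response element (tetO repeats) joined to a minimal CMV promoter, so transcription requires a tetracycline-controlled transactivator supplied separately; none is annotated on this plasmid. This promoter drives the ZEB2 coding sequence, followed by mCherry. According to the catalogue entry a P2A self-cleaving peptide links the two, so red fluorescence reports induced cells without a permanent fusion, although the P2A itself is not annotated in the feature table. A WPRE enhances transcript expression, and the 3' LTR region is followed by a bGH poly(A) signal.

The record also describes an ORF-specific barcode near the 3' LTR, which is likewise not annotated. Such a barcode allows the delivered ORF to be identified by sequencing, which fits pooled overexpression screening, and the associated publication concerns master regulators of tumor-infiltrating regulatory T cells.
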