Addgene plasmid #203857: Tet-O-FUW-ZEB2-P2A-mCherry
Purpose: Tet-inducible lentiviral plasmid expressing ZEB2-P2A-mCherry, with ORF specific barcode close to 3'LTR site
Depositing lab: Andrea Califano. Depositing organization: Columbia University. Publication: Systematic elucidation and pharmacological targeting of tumor-infiltrating regulatory T cell master regulators. Obradovic A, Ager C, Turunen M, Nirschl T, Khosravi-Maharlooei M, Iuga A, Jackson CM, Yegnasubramanian S, Tomassoni L, Fernandez EC, McCann P, Rogava M, DeMarzo AM, Kochel CM, Allaf M, Bivalacqua T, Lim M, Realubit R, Karan C, Drake CG, Califano A. Cancer Cell. 2023 May 8;41(5):933-949.e11. doi: 10.1016/j.ccell.2023.04.003. Epub 2023 Apr 27. PubMed 37116491.
Backbone
  Vector backbone: Tet-O-FUW
  Vector type: Mammalian Expression
Growth in bacteria
  Bacterial resistance: Ampicillin, 100 μg/mL
  Growth temperature: 30°C
  Growth strain: NEB Stable
  Copy number: High Copy
Gene/Insert
  Gene/Insert name: ZEB2
  Species: H. sapiens (human)
  Entrez Gene: ZEB2 (a.k.a. HSPC082, SIP-1, SIP1, SMADIP1, ZFHX1B)
  Cloning method: Restriction Enzyme; 5′ cloning site unknown (unknown if destroyed)
Terms and licenses: Academic/Nonprofit Terms; Industry Terms: Not Available to Industry
How to cite: Tet-O-FUW-ZEB2-P2A-mCherry was a gift from Andrea Califano (Addgene plasmid # 203857 ; http://n2t.net/addgene:203857 ; RRID:Addgene_203857)
